Addgene plasmid #27332: FC513
Depositing lab: Fred Cross. Depositing organization: Rockefeller University. Publication: Efficient and rapid exact gene replacement without selection. Cross FR, Pecani K. Yeast. 2011 Feb . 28(2):167-79. 10.1002/yea.1822 PubMed 21246629.
Backbone
  Vector backbone: RS406
  Backbone size w/o insert (bp): 4384
  Vector type: Yeast Expression
  Selectable markers: URA3
Growth in bacteria
  Bacterial resistance: Ampicillin, 100 μg/mL
  Growth temperature: 37°C
  Growth strain: DH5alpha
  Copy number: Unknown
Gene/Insert
  Gene/Insert name: CDC28 (alt name: RS406-CDC28-stop-HO)
  Species: S. cerevisiae (budding yeast)
  Entrez Gene: CDC28 (a.k.a. YBR160W, CDK1, HSL5, SRM5)
  Cloning method: Restriction Enzyme; 5′ cloning site SpeI (not destroyed); 3′ cloning site NotI (not destroyed)
  Sequencing primers: 5′ n/a
Terms and licenses: Academic/Nonprofit Terms; Industry Terms: Not Available to Industry
How to cite: FC513 was a gift from Fred Cross (Addgene plasmid # 27332 ; http://n2t.net/addgene:27332 ; RRID:Addgene_27332)
