[The description below was written by a language model from this plasmid's Addgene catalogue record.]
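Description:
FC513 is a budding yeast plasmid built on the RS406 backbone, recorded as about 4.4 kb without the insert. RS406-type vectors are generally yeast integrating plasmids that lack a yeast replication origin, so they are maintained in yeast only after recombination into the genome. The record itself simply classifies the vector type as yeast expression. Selection in yeast relies on the URA3 auxotrophic marker, which also permits counter-selection against cells that retain it. In E. coli the plasmid is propagated under ampicillin selection, and its copy number is listed as unknown.

The insert is CDC28 from Saccharomyces cerevisiae (also known as CDK1 or YBR160W), which encodes the main cyclin-dependent kinase driving the yeast cell cycle. It was cloned by restriction digestion between SpeI and NotI sites, both of which remain intact. The alternative name, RS406-CDC28-stop-HO, suggests that the CDC28 sequence is accompanied by a stop codon and a recognition site for the HO endonuclease. However, the record gives no feature table, so the arrangement of these elements is not documented, nor is the extent of the CDC28 fragment or the promoter, if any.

The associated publication concerns efficient and rapid exact gene replacement without selection. This fits a design in which the plasmid integrates at the CDC28 locus. An induced HO double-strand break would then stimulate recombination between the duplicated sequences, removing the vector and leaving a precise allele replacement. This mechanism is inferred from the construct name and the publication title, not stated explicitly in the catalogue fields.
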