>Addgene plasmid #27332 | FC513 | depositor partial sequence | sequence record 12880 | Author sequence
ACTAGTTCTAGATCTCGAGATAGTTTTTATACAATACATATATATATATATATATATATATTTACAAGAA
AAGCATGGCTTATGTATTATACTTGCTTATGTACCAATATATACATATATGGCCTTATTAGGGCAACAAA
CGCCAAAAATAAAAACGAACCTAAATGAGAAAAAAAGAGTTAACAAAAATTTGGAAAACAACAAGAACTC
AAAAAAAAAAATTGGTGGAAGGACCAAGTCCTCTTGAAAGAAAATTTAATACTGCTTTTCCAGAATATCA
TATTGGAAAAAATATTCAAGCCAGCACATCAGCTACAGTGGAAAATAGCCCAGATCAAATAGAACTATCC
TTCGCATATGAGCGGTGAATTAGCAAATTACAAAAGACTTGAGAAAGTCGGTGAAGGTACATACGGTGTT
GTTTATAAAGCGTTAGACTTAAGACCTGGCCAAGGTCAAAGAGTAGTCGCATTGAAGAAAATAAGACTAG
AGAGTGAAGACGAGGGTGTTCCCAGTACAGCCATCTGATAGATCTCATTATTGAAGGAATTAAAAGACGA
TAATATTGTCAGATTATACGATATTGTTCACTCTGATGCACACAAGCTATATCTTGTTTTTGAGTTCCTC
GATTTGGACCTGAAAAGATATATGGAGGGTATTCCAAAGGACCAACCGTTAGGAGCTGATATTGTTAAGA
AGTTTATGATGCAACTTTGTAAGGGTATTGCATACTGCCACTCACACCGTATTCTGCATCGTGATTTAAA
ACCGCAGAACTTATTGATTAACAAAGATGGGAATCTAAAACTAGGTGATTTTGGCTTAGCGCGTGCTTTT
GGTGTTCCGTTGAGAGCTTACACACATGAAATTGTTACTCTATGGTATAGAGCTCCGGAGGTATTACTGG
GTGGAAAACAATATAGTACAGGTGTCGATACATGGTCCATCGGCTGTATATTTGCCGAAATGTGTAACAG
GAAACCAATCTTCAGTGGCGATAGTGAGATCGATCAGATTTTCAAGATATTCAGAGTATTGGGAACGCCG
AATGAAGCTATATGGCCAGATATTGTCTACTTGCCTGATTTCAAGCCAAGCTTTCCTCAATGGCGCAGAA
AAGACCTATCACAAGTGGTACCAAGTCTAGATCCACGCGGTATTGATTTGTTGGACAAACTCCTCGCGTA
TGACCCTATTAACCGGATTAGCGCCAGAAGAGCAGCCATCCACCCCTACTTCCAAGAATCATAAGCATTA
TAATCTATTTCGCTATTATATTACAAATGCTACTGCACTGTCATTATAGCCTAGTAAAGTATATAGTGAA
TACAATATACTCAGTTTCAACATTATGATGGGTAACTCCATCAGAAAATATATTCATCGTCATATACGGA
ACATTCAGTTAAGATCTAAATAAATTCGTTTTCAATGATTAAAATAGCATAGTCGGGTTTTTCTTTTAGT
TTCAGCTTTCCGCAACAGTATAATTTTATAAACCTGGTTTTGGTTTTGTAGAGTTGTTGACGCGGCCGC
