>Addgene plasmid #27332 | FC513 | addgene partial sequence | sequence record 33646 | 27332 with T7
CGACGGTATCGATAAGCTTGATATCGAATTCCTGCAGCCCGGGGGATCCACTAGTTCTAGATCTCGAGAT
AGTTTTTATACAATACATATATATATATATATATATATATTTACAAGAAAAGCATGGCTTATGTATTATA
CTTGCTTATGTACCAATATATACATATATGGCCTTATTAGGGCAACAAACGCCAAAAATAAAAACGAACC
TAAATGAGAAAAAAAGAGTTAACAAAAATTTGGAAAACAACAAGAACTCAAAAAAAAAAATTGGTGGAAG
GACCAAGTCCTCTTGAAAGAAAATTTAATACTGCTTTTCCAGAATATCATATTGGAAAAAATATTCAAGC
CAGCACATCAGCTACAGTGGAAAATAGCCCAGATCAAATAGAACTATCCTTCGCATATGAGCGGTGAATT
AGCAAATTACAAAAGACTTGAGAAAGTCGGTGAAGGTACATACGGTGTTGTTTATAAAGCGTTAGACTTA
AGACCTGGCCAAGGTCAAAGAGTAGTCGCATTGAAGAAAATAAGACTAGAGAGTGAAGACGAGGGTGTTC
CCAGTACAGCCATCTGATAGATCTCATTATTGAAGGAATTAAAAGACGATAATATTGTCAGATTATACGA
TATTGTTCACTCTGATGCACACAAGCTATATCTTGTTTTTGAGTTCCTCGATTTGGACCTGAAAAGATAT
ATGGAGGGTATTCCAAAGGACCAACCGTTAGGAGCTGATATTGTTAAGAAGTTTATGATGCAACTTTGTA
AGGGTATTGCATACTGCCACTCACACCGTATTCTGCATCGTGATTTAAAACCGCAGAACTTATTGATTAA
CAAAGATGGGAATCTAAAACTAGGTGA
